Addgene plasmid #164894: TC812
Purpose: QUAS::CFP, express CFP when co-express with QF
Depositing lab: Tian Chi. Depositing organization: ShanghaiTech University. Publication: A Tet/Q Hybrid System for Robust and Versatile Control of Transgene Expression in C. elegans. Mao S, Qi Y, Zhu H, Huang X, Zou Y, Chi T. iScience. 2019 Jan 25;11:224-237. doi: 10.1016/j.isci.2018.12.023. Epub 2018 Dec 27. PubMed 30634168.
Backbone
  Vector backbone: puc57
  Vector type: Worm Expression
Growth in bacteria
  Bacterial resistance: Ampicillin, 100 μg/mL
  Growth temperature: 37°C
  Growth strain: NEB Stable
  Copy number: High Copy
Gene/Insert
  Gene/Insert name: CFP
  Species: C. elegans (nematode)
  Cloning method: Gibson Cloning
Terms and licenses: Academic/Nonprofit Terms; Industry Terms: Not Available to Industry
How to cite: TC812 was a gift from Tian Chi (Addgene plasmid # 164894 ; http://n2t.net/addgene:164894 ; RRID:Addgene_164894)
