[The description below was written by a language model from this plasmid's Addgene catalogue record and pLannotate feature annotations shown in this document.]
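Description:
TC812 is a 4,587 bp C. elegans expression plasmid built on a pUC57 backbone by Gibson assembly, serving as the reporter half of the Q binary expression system. It is maintained in E. coli as a high-copy plasmid through the ColE1/pUC-type origin and selected with ampicillin via the bla (AmpR) gene and its own promoter. Other bacterial elements in the annotation are backbone remnants with no role in the worm: the lac promoter, operator and CAP binding site, and short fragments of lacI, rop and the pBR322 bom region.

The payload is a cyan fluorescent protein coding sequence, which the automated annotation identifies as mCerulean, an Aequorea victoria-derived monomeric cyan protein. According to the catalogue entry it is placed under QUAS control, so CFP should be produced only in cells that also express the QF transcriptional activator, which binds QUAS sites to switch on the downstream gene. The QUAS repeats and any associated minimal promoter are not picked up in either feature table. They presumably lie in the unannotated stretch of several hundred bases between the lac operator and the start of the CFP reading frame, but the record does not confirm this. A region downstream of CFP is likewise mostly unannotated apart from a short match to C. elegans aex-5, which may reflect worm genomic sequence carried along with a 3' regulatory element, though the 3' UTR is not named. The depositor and sequencing-derived records are the same length and show identical features in the same order, differing only in their start coordinate.

The plasmid is intended for worm transgenesis as a readout of QF activity, and comes from work developing a hybrid Tet/Q system for controlling transgene expression in C. elegans.
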