Features (pLannotate 1.2.2; 11 found; start..end, strand, type, name):
    318..1085    +  CDS            mCerulean: mCerulean is a basic (constitutively fluorescent) cyan fluorescent protein published in 2005, derived from Aequorea victoria. It is reported to be a very rapidly-maturing monomer.
   1704..1856    +  CDS            aex-5 (fragment): AEX5_CAEEL - Also known as kpc-3 From Caenorhabditis elegans.
   1984..2019    +  CDS            rop (fragment): Rop protein, which maintains plasmids at low copy number; rop
   2121..2220    +  misc_feature   bom (fragment): basis of mobility region from pBR322
   2318..2422    +  promoter       AmpR promoter: bla
   2423..3283    +  CDS            AmpR: β-lactamase; bla; confers resistance to ampicillin, carbenicillin, and related antibiotics
   3454..4042    +  rep_origin     ori: high-copy-number ColE1/pMB1/pBR322/pUC origin of replication
   4225..4317    +  CDS            lacI (fragment): lac repressor; lacI; The lac repressor binds to the lac operator to inhibit transcription in E. coli. This inhibition can be relieved by adding lactose or isopropyl-β-D-thiogalactopyranoside (IPTG).
   4330..4351    +  protein_bind   CAP binding site: CAP binding activates transcription in the presence of cAMP. E. coli catabolite activator protein
   4366..4396    +  promoter       lac promoter: promoter for the E. coli lac operon
   4404..4420    +  protein_bind   lac operator: The lac repressor binds to the lac operator to inhibit transcription in E. coli. This inhibition can be relieved by adding lactose or isopropyl-β-D-thiogalactopyranoside (IPTG). lac repressor encoded by lacI
>Addgene plasmid #164894 | TC812 | depositor full sequence | sequence record 320313 | TC812 sequence 4587 bps
AATTCGGATCCGGGTAATCGCTTATCCTCGGATAAACAATTATCCTCACGGGTAATCGCTTATCCGCTCG
GGTAATCGCTTATCCTCGGGTAATCGCTTATCCTTAAGCTTGATATCTCTAGGATCGATTTTTTGCAAAT
TACGAGCGTTGTAGGGGGCGGAGCGATAGGTCCTATAGGTTTTGGTATATCATCATTCATTCATTCATTG
GTACATTCATTTACCCACCTTCCTCTTTCTGAGCTTCTCTGGAGTTCTGTGCTTCCTTTTTCCCTTATCT
TTATACTGTAATTTTTAACTTTCAGCCGGTAGAAAAAATGGTTTCTAAGGGAGAAGAACTTTTCACTGGA
GTTGTTCCAATTCTTGTTGAATTGGATGGAGATGTTAACGGACATAAGTTCTCAGTTTCTGGAGAAGGAG
AAGGAGATGCTACATACGGAAAACTTACTTTGAAGTTCATCTGTACAACTGGAAAATTGCCAGTTCCATG
GGTAAGTTTAAACATATATATACTAACTAACCCTGATTATTTAAATTTTCAGCCAACACTTGTTACAACT
TTGACTTGGGGAGTTCAATGCTTTGCAAGATACCCAGATCATATGAAGCAACATGATTTCTTTAAGTCAG
CTATGCCAGAAGGATACGTTCAAGAAAGAACAATTTTCTTTAAGGATGATGGAAACTACAAGACACGAGC
AGAGGTTAAGTTCGAAGGAGATACTCTTGTTAACAGAATCGAATTGAAGGGAATCGATTTTAAAGAAGAT
GGAAACATCCTTGGACATAAGTTGGAATACAATGCTATCTCTGATAACGTTTACATCACTGCAGATAAGC
AAAAGAATGGAATTAAAGCTAACTTCAAGATTCGACATAATATTGAAGATGGATCAGTTCAACTTGCTGA
TCATTACCAACAAAACACACCAATTGGAGATGGACCAGTTCTTTTGCCAGATAACCATTACCTTTCAACT
CAATCTAAGTTGTCAAAGGATCCAAACGAAAAGAGAGATCATATGGTTCTTTTGGAATTCGTTACAGCTG
CAGGAATTACTCTTGGAATGGATGAATTGTATAAATAAGCATTCGTAGAATTCCAACTGAGCGCCGGTCG
CTACCATTACCAACTTGTCTGGTGTCAAAAATAATAGGGGCCGCTGTCATCAGAGTAAGTTTAAACTGAG
TTCTACTAACTAACGAGTAATATTTAAATTTTCAGCATCTCGCGCCCGTGCCTCTGACTTCTAAGTCCAA
TTACTCTTCAACATCCCTACATGCTCTTTCTCCCTGTGCTCCCACCCCCTATTTTTGTTATTATCAAAAA
ACTTCTCTTAATTTCTTTGTTTTTTAGCTTCTTTTAAGTCACCTCTAACAATGAAATTGTGTAGATTCAA
AAATAGAATTAATTCGTAATAAAAAGTCGAAAAAAATTGTGCTCCCTCCCCCCATTAATAATAATTCTAT
CCCAAAATCTACACAATGTTCTGTGTACACTTCTTATGTTTTTTACTTCTGATAAATTTTTTTGAAACAT
CATAGAAAAAACCGCACACAAAATACCTTATCATATGTTACGTTTCAGTTTATGACCGCAATTTTTATTT
CTTCGCACGTCTGGGCCTCTCATGACGTCAAATCATGCTCATCGTGAAAAAGTTTTGGAGTATTTTTGGA
ATTTTTCAATCAAGTGAAAGTTTATGAAATTAATTTTCCTGCTTTTGCTTTTTGGGGTTTCCCCTATTGT
TTGTCAAGATTTCGAGGACGGCGTTTTTCTTGCTAAAATCACAAGTATTGATGAGCACGATGCAAGAAAG
ATCGGAAGAAGGTTTGGGTTTGAGGCTCAGTGGAAGGTGAGTAGAAGTTGATAATTTGAAAGTGGAGTAG
TGTCTATGGGGTTTTTGCCTTAAATGACAGAATACATTCCCAATATACCAAACATAACTGTTTCCTACTA
GTCGGCCGTACGGGCCCTTTCGTCTCGCGCGTTTCGGTGATGACGGTGAAAACCTCTGACACATGCAGCT
CCCGGAGACGGTCACAGCTTGTCTGTAAGCGGATGCCGGGAGCAGACAAGCCCGTCAGGGCGCGTCAGCG
GGTGTTGGCGGGTGTCGGGGCTGGCTTAACTATGCGGCATCAGAGCAGATTGTACTGAGAGTGCACCATA
TGCGGTGTGAAATACCGCACAGATGCGTAAGGAGAAAATACCGCATCAGGCGGCCTTAAGGGCCTCGTGA
TACGCCTATTTTTATAGGTTAATGTCATGATAATAATGGTTTCTTAGACGTCAGGTGGCACTTTTCGGGG
AAATGTGCGCGGAACCCCTATTTGTTTATTTTTCTAAATACATTCAAATATGTATCCGCTCATGAGACAA
TAACCCTGATAAATGCTTCAATAATATTGAAAAAGGAAGAGTATGAGTATTCAACATTTCCGTGTCGCCC
TTATTCCCTTTTTTGCGGCATTTTGCCTTCCTGTTTTTGCTCACCCAGAAACGCTGGTGAAAGTAAAAGA
TGCTGAAGATCAGTTGGGTGCACGAGTGGGTTACATCGAACTGGATCTCAACAGCGGTAAGATCCTTGAG
AGTTTTCGCCCCGAAGAACGTTTTCCAATGATGAGCACTTTTAAAGTTCTGCTATGTGGCGCGGTATTAT
CCCGTATTGACGCCGGGCAAGAGCAACTCGGTCGCCGCATACACTATTCTCAGAATGACTTGGTTGAGTA
CTCACCAGTCACAGAAAAGCATCTTACGGATGGCATGACAGTAAGAGAATTATGCAGTGCTGCCATAACC
ATGAGTGATAACACTGCGGCCAACTTACTTCTGACAACGATCGGAGGACCGAAGGAGCTAACCGCTTTTT
TGCACAACATGGGGGATCATGTAACTCGCCTTGATCGTTGGGAACCGGAGCTGAATGAAGCCATACCAAA
CGACGAGCGTGACACCACGATGCCTGTAGCAATGGCAACAACGTTGCGCAAACTATTAACTGGCGAACTA
CTTACTCTAGCTTCCCGGCAACAATTAATAGACTGGATGGAGGCGGATAAAGTTGCAGGACCACTTCTGC
GCTCGGCCCTTCCGGCTGGCTGGTTTATTGCTGATAAATCTGGAGCCGGTGAGCGTGGGTCTCGCGGTAT
CATTGCAGCACTGGGGCCAGATGGTAAGCCCTCCCGTATCGTAGTTATCTACACGACGGGGAGTCAGGCA
ACTATGGATGAACGAAATAGACAGATCGCTGAGATAGGTGCCTCACTGATTAAGCATTGGTAACTGTCAG
ACCAAGTTTACTCATATATACTTTAGATTGATTTAAAACTTCATTTTTAATTTAAAAGGATCTAGGTGAA
GATCCTTTTTGATAATCTCATGACCAAAATCCCTTAACGTGAGTTTTCGTTCCACTGAGCGTCAGACCCC
GTAGAAAAGATCAAAGGATCTTCTTGAGATCCTTTTTTTCTGCGCGTAATCTGCTGCTTGCAAACAAAAA
AACCACCGCTACCAGCGGTGGTTTGTTTGCCGGATCAAGAGCTACCAACTCTTTTTCCGAAGGTAACTGG
CTTCAGCAGAGCGCAGATACCAAATACTGTCCTTCTAGTGTAGCCGTAGTTAGGCCACCACTTCAAGAAC
TCTGTAGCACCGCCTACATACCTCGCTCTGCTAATCCTGTTACCAGTGGCTGCTGCCAGTGGCGATAAGT
CGTGTCTTACCGGGTTGGACTCAAGACGATAGTTACCGGATAAGGCGCAGCGGTCGGGCTGAACGGGGGG
TTCGTGCACACAGCCCAGCTTGGAGCGAACGACCTACACCGAACTGAGATACCTACAGCGTGAGCATTGA
GAAAGCGCCACGCTTCCCGAAGGGAGAAAGGCGGACAGGTATCCGGTAAGCGGCAGGGTCGGAACAGGAG
AGCGCACGAGGGAGCTTCCAGGGGGAAACGCCTGGTATCTTTATAGTCCTGTCGGGTTTCGCCACCTCTG
ACTTGAGCGTCGATTTTTGTGATGCTCGTCAGGGGGGCGGAGCCTATGGAAAAACGCCAGCAACGCGGCC
TTTTTACGGTTCCTGGCCTTTTGCTGGCCTTTTGCTCACATGTTCTTTCCTGCGTTATCCCCTGATTCTG
TGGATAACCGTATTACCGCCTTTGAGTGAGCTGATACCGCTCGCCGCAGCCGAACGACCGAGCGCAGCGA
GTCAGTGAGCGAGGAAGCGGAAGAGCGCCCAATACGCAAACCGCCTCTCCCCGCGCGTTGGCCGATTCAT
TAATGCAGCTGGCACGACAGGTTTCCCGACTGGAAAGCGGGCAGTGAGCGCAACGCAATTAATGTGAGTT
AGCTCACTCATTAGGCACCCCAGGCTTTACACTTTATGCTTCCGGCTCGTATGTTGTGTGGAATTGTGAG
CGGATAACAATTTCACACAGGAAACAGCTATGACCATGATTACGCCAAGCTGTAAGTTTAAACATGATCT
TACTAACTAACTATTCTCATTTAAATTTTCAGAGCTTAAAAATGGCTGAAATCACTCACAACGATGGATA
CGCTAACAACTTGGAAATGAAATAAGCTTGCATGCCC
