Features (pLannotate 1.2.2; 11 found; start..end, strand, type, name):
      1..589     +  rep_origin     ori: high-copy-number ColE1/pMB1/pBR322/pUC origin of replication
    772..864     +  CDS            lacI (fragment): lac repressor; lacI; The lac repressor binds to the lac operator to inhibit transcription in E. coli. This inhibition can be relieved by adding lactose or isopropyl-β-D-thiogalactopyranoside (IPTG).
    877..898     +  protein_bind   CAP binding site: CAP binding activates transcription in the presence of cAMP. E. coli catabolite activator protein
    913..943     +  promoter       lac promoter: promoter for the E. coli lac operon
    951..967     +  protein_bind   lac operator: The lac repressor binds to the lac operator to inhibit transcription in E. coli. This inhibition can be relieved by adding lactose or isopropyl-β-D-thiogalactopyranoside (IPTG). lac repressor encoded by lacI
   1452..2219    +  CDS            mCerulean: mCerulean is a basic (constitutively fluorescent) cyan fluorescent protein published in 2005, derived from Aequorea victoria. It is reported to be a very rapidly-maturing monomer.
   2838..2990    +  CDS            aex-5 (fragment): AEX5_CAEEL - Also known as kpc-3 From Caenorhabditis elegans.
   3118..3153    +  CDS            rop (fragment): Rop protein, which maintains plasmids at low copy number; rop
   3255..3354    +  misc_feature   bom (fragment): basis of mobility region from pBR322
   3452..3556    +  promoter       AmpR promoter: bla
   3557..4417    +  CDS            AmpR: β-lactamase; bla; confers resistance to ampicillin, carbenicillin, and related antibiotics
>Addgene plasmid #164894 | TC812 | addgene full sequence | sequence record 329942 | Addgene NGS Result
TTGAGATCCTTTTTTTCTGCGCGTAATCTGCTGCTTGCAAACAAAAAAACCACCGCTACCAGCGGTGGTT
TGTTTGCCGGATCAAGAGCTACCAACTCTTTTTCCGAAGGTAACTGGCTTCAGCAGAGCGCAGATACCAA
ATACTGTTCTTCTAGTGTAGCCGTAGTTAGGCCACCACTTCAAGAACTCTGTAGCACCGCCTACATACCT
CGCTCTGCTAATCCTGTTACCAGTGGCTGCTGCCAGTGGCGATAAGTCGTGTCTTACCGGGTTGGACTCA
AGACGATAGTTACCGGATAAGGCGCAGCGGTCGGGCTGAACGGGGGGTTCGTGCACACAGCCCAGCTTGG
AGCGAACGACCTACACCGAACTGAGATACCTACAGCGTGAGCTATGAGAAAGCGCCACGCTTCCCGAAGG
GAGAAAGGCGGACAGGTATCCGGTAAGCGGCAGGGTCGGAACAGGAGAGCGCACGAGGGAGCTTCCAGGG
GGAAACGCCTGGTATCTTTATAGTCCTGTCGGGTTTCGCCACCTCTGACTTGAGCGTCGATTTTTGTGAT
GCTCGTCAGGGGGGCGGAGCCTATGGAAAAACGCCAGCAACGCGGCCTTTTTACGGTTCCTGGCCTTTTG
CTGGCCTTTTGCTCACATGTTCTTTCCTGCGTTATCCCCTGATTCTGTGGATAACCGTATTACCGCCTTT
GAGTGAGCTGATACCGCTCGCCGCAGCCGAACGACCGAGCGCAGCGAGTCAGTGAGCGAGGAAGCGGAAG
AGCGCCCAATACGCAAACCGCCTCTCCCCGCGCGTTGGCCGATTCATTAATGCAGCTGGCACGACAGGTT
TCCCGACTGGAAAGCGGGCAGTGAGCGCAACGCAATTAATGTGAGTTAGCTCACTCATTAGGCACCCCAG
GCTTTACACTTTATGCTTCCGGCTCGTATGTTGTGTGGAATTGTGAGCGGATAACAATTTCACACAGGAA
ACAGCTATGACCATGATTACGCCAAGCTGTAAGTTTAAACATGATCTTACTAACTAACTATTCTCATTTA
AATTTTCAGAGCTTAAAAATGGCTGAAATCACTCACAACGATGGATACGCTAACAACTTGGAAATGAAAT
AAGCTTGCATGCCCAATTCGGATCCGGGTAATCGCTTATCCTCGGATAAACAATTATCCTCACGGGTAAT
CGCTTATCCGCTCGGGTAATCGCTTATCCTCGGGTAATCGCTTATCCTTAAGCTTGATATCTCTAGGATC
GATTTTTTGCAAATTACGAGCGTTGTAGGGGGCGGAGCGATAGGTCCTATAGGTTTTGGTATATCATCAT
TCATTCATTCATTGGTACATTCATTTACCCACCTTCCTCTTTCTGAGCTTCTCTGGAGTTCTGTGCTTCC
TTTTTCCCTTATCTTTATACTGTAATTTTTAACTTTCAGCCGGTAGAAAAAATGGTTTCTAAGGGAGAAG
AACTTTTCACTGGAGTTGTTCCAATTCTTGTTGAATTGGATGGAGATGTTAACGGACATAAGTTCTCAGT
TTCTGGAGAAGGAGAAGGAGATGCTACATACGGAAAACTTACTTTGAAGTTCATCTGTACAACTGGAAAA
TTGCCAGTTCCATGGGTAAGTTTAAACATATATATACTAACTAACCCTGATTATTTAAATTTTCAGCCAA
CACTTGTTACAACTTTGACTTGGGGAGTTCAATGCTTTGCAAGATACCCAGATCATATGAAGCAACATGA
TTTCTTTAAGTCAGCTATGCCAGAAGGATACGTTCAAGAAAGAACAATTTTCTTTAAGGATGATGGAAAC
TACAAGACACGAGCAGAGGTTAAGTTCGAAGGAGATACTCTTGTTAACAGAATCGAATTGAAGGGAATCG
ATTTTAAAGAAGATGGAAACATCCTTGGACATAAGTTGGAATACAATGCTATCTCTGATAACGTTTACAT
CACTGCAGATAAGCAAAAGAATGGAATTAAAGCTAACTTCAAGATTCGACATAATATTGAAGATGGATCA
GTTCAACTTGCTGATCATTACCAACAAAACACACCAATTGGAGATGGACCAGTTCTTTTGCCAGATAACC
ATTACCTTTCAACTCAATCTAAGTTGTCAAAGGATCCAAACGAAAAGAGAGATCATATGGTTCTTTTGGA
ATTCGTTACAGCTGCAGGAATTACTCTTGGAATGGATGAATTGTATAAATAAGCATTCGTAGAATTCCAA
CTGAGCGCCGGTCGCTACCATTACCAACTTGTCTGGTGTCAAAAATAATAGGGGCCGCTGTCATCAGAGT
AAGTTTAAACTGAGTTCTACTAACTAACGAGTAATATTTAAATTTTCAGCATCTCGCGCCCGTGCCTCTG
ACTTCTAAGTCCAATTACTCTTCAACATCCCTACATGCTCTTTCTCCCTGTGCTCCCACCCCCTATTTTT
GTTATTATCAAAAAACTTCTCTTAATTTCTTTGTTTTTTAGCTTCTTTTAAGTCACCTCTAACAATGAAA
TTGTGTAGATTCAAAAATAGAATTAATTCGTAATAAAAAGTCGAAAAAAATTGTGCTCCCTCCCCCCATT
AATAATAATTCTATCCCAAAATCTACACAATGTTCTGTGTACACTTCTTATGTTTTTTACTTCTGATAAA
TTTTTTTGAAACATCATAGAAAAAACCGCACACAAAATACCTTATCATATGTTACGTTTCAGTTTATGAC
CGCAATTTTTATTTCTTCGCACGTCTGGGCCTCTCATGACGTCAAATCATGCTCATCGTGAAAAAGTTTT
GGAGTATTTTTGGAATTTTTCAATCAAGTGAAAGTTTATGAAATTAATTTTCCTGCTTTTGCTTTTTGGG
GTTTCCCCTATTGTTTGTCAAGATTTCGAGGACGGCGTTTTTCTTGCTAAAATCACAAGTATTGATGAGC
ACGATGCAAGAAAGATCGGAAGAAGGTTTGGGTTTGAGGCTCAGTGGAAGGTGAGTAGAAGTTGATAATT
TGAAAGTGGAGTAGTGTCTATGGGGTTTTTGCCTTAAATGACAGAATACATTCCCAATATACCAAACATA
ACTGTTTCCTACTAGTCGGCCGTACGGGCCCTTTCGTCTCGCGCGTTTCGGTGATGACGGTGAAAACCTC
TGACACATGCAGCTCCCGGAGACGGTCACAGCTTGTCTGTAAGCGGATGCCGGGAGCAGACAAGCCCGTC
AGGGCGCGTCAGCGGGTGTTGGCGGGTGTCGGGGCTGGCTTAACTATGCGGCATCAGAGCAGATTGTACT
GAGAGTGCACCATATGCGGTGTGAAATACCGCACAGATGCGTAAGGAGAAAATACCGCATCAGGCGGCCT
TAAGGGCCTCGTGATACGCCTATTTTTATAGGTTAATGTCATGATAATAATGGTTTCTTAGACGTCAGGT
GGCACTTTTCGGGGAAATGTGCGCGGAACCCCTATTTGTTTATTTTTCTAAATACATTCAAATATGTATC
CGCTCATGAGACAATAACCCTGATAAATGCTTCAATAATATTGAAAAAGGAAGAGTATGAGTATTCAACA
TTTCCGTGTCGCCCTTATTCCCTTTTTTGCGGCATTTTGCCTTCCTGTTTTTGCTCACCCAGAAACGCTG
GTGAAAGTAAAAGATGCTGAAGATCAGTTGGGTGCACGAGTGGGTTACATCGAACTGGATCTCAACAGCG
GTAAGATCCTTGAGAGTTTTCGCCCCGAAGAACGTTTTCCAATGATGAGCACTTTTAAAGTTCTGCTATG
TGGCGCGGTATTATCCCGTATTGACGCCGGGCAAGAGCAACTCGGTCGCCGCATACACTATTCTCAGAAT
GACTTGGTTGAGTACTCACCAGTCACAGAAAAGCATCTTACGGATGGCATGACAGTAAGAGAATTATGCA
GTGCTGCCATAACCATGAGTGATAACACTGCGGCCAACTTACTTCTGACAACGATCGGAGGACCGAAGGA
GCTAACCGCTTTTTTGCACAACATGGGGGATCATGTAACTCGCCTTGATCGTTGGGAACCGGAGCTGAAT
GAAGCCATACCAAACGACGAGCGTGACACCACGATGCCTGTAGCAATGGCAACAACGTTGCGCAAACTAT
TAACTGGCGAACTACTTACTCTAGCTTCCCGGCAACAATTAATAGACTGGATGGAGGCGGATAAAGTTGC
AGGACCACTTCTGCGCTCGGCCCTTCCGGCTGGCTGGTTTATTGCTGATAAATCTGGAGCCGGTGAGCGT
GGGTCTCGCGGTATCATTGCAGCACTGGGGCCAGATGGTAAGCCCTCCCGTATCGTAGTTATCTACACGA
CGGGGAGTCAGGCAACTATGGATGAACGAAATAGACAGATCGCTGAGATAGGTGCCTCACTGATTAAGCA
TTGGTAACTGTCAGACCAAGTTTACTCATATATACTTTAGATTGATTTAAAACTTCATTTTTAATTTAAA
AGGATCTAGGTGAAGATCCTTTTTGATAATCTCATGACCAAAATCCCTTAACGTGAGTTTTCGTTCCACT
GAGCGTCAGACCCCGTAGAAAAGATCAAAGGATCTTC
